Addgene plasmid #98658: hnRNPA2_LC_D290V
Purpose: Expresses 6xHis-tagged hnRNPA2 AA 190-341 with D290V
Depositing lab: Nicolas Fawzi. Depositing organization: Brown University. Publication: Mechanistic View of hnRNPA2 Low-Complexity Domain Structure, Interactions, and Phase Separation Altered by Mutation and Arginine Methylation. Ryan VH, Dignon GL, Zerze GH, Chabata CV, Silva R, Conicella AE, Amaya J, Burke KA, Mittal J, Fawzi NL. Mol Cell. 2018 Jan 17. pii: S1097-2765(17)30979-6. doi: 10.1016/j.molcel.2017.12.022. PubMed 29358076.
Backbone
  Vector backbone: pJ411
  Vector type: Bacterial Expression
Growth in bacteria
  Bacterial resistance: Kanamycin, 50 μg/mL
  Growth temperature: 37°C
  Growth strain: DH5alpha
  Copy number: High Copy
Gene/Insert
  Gene/Insert name: hnRNPA2
  Species: H. sapiens (human)
  Mutation: D290V
  Entrez Gene: HNRNPA2B1 (a.k.a. HNRNPA2, HNRNPB1, HNRPA2, HNRPA2B1, HNRPB1, IBMPFD2, OPMD2, RNPA2, SNRPB1)
  Tag / fusion protein: 6xHis (N terminal on backbone)
  Cloning method: Restriction Enzyme; 5′ cloning site Unknown (unknown if destroyed); 3′ cloning site Unknown (unknown if destroyed)
Terms and licenses: Academic/Nonprofit Terms; Industry Terms: Not Available to Industry
How to cite: hnRNPA2_LC_D290V was a gift from Nicolas Fawzi (Addgene plasmid # 98658 ; http://n2t.net/addgene:98658 ; RRID:Addgene_98658)
