[The description below was written by a language model from this plasmid's Addgene catalogue record and pLannotate feature annotations shown in this document.]
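Description:
hnRNPA2_LC_D290V is a bacterial expression plasmid built on the pJ411 backbone that produces the low-complexity domain of human hnRNPA2 (HNRNPA2B1), residues 190–341, carrying the D290V substitution and an N-terminal 6xHis tag supplied by the backbone. The annotated sequence (about 5.75 kb) shows a T7-type expression cassette. A T7 promoter followed by a lac operator and the T7 gene 10 ribosome binding site drives the open reading frame, and a T7 terminator closes it. A plasmid-borne lacI gene under its own promoter provides the repressor, so expression should depend on a host supplying T7 RNA polymerase and be inducible with IPTG. A short match to a composite His/TEV tag lies just upstream of the hnRNPA2 fragment. This fits the N-terminal His tag and suggests a TEV protease site, although the catalogue fields do not mention a cleavage site. The automated annotation also flags short His-tag-like and solubility-tag-like fragments downstream of the insert. The record does not describe any C-terminal tag, so these may be untranslated backbone remnants.

Selection is by kanamycin, through an aminoglycoside phosphotransferase gene. Replication relies on a ColE1/pMB1-family origin, and the repository lists the plasmid as high copy even though a rop gene and a bom site are annotated. An f1 origin and remnants of a tetracycline resistance gene are also present as backbone elements.

The associated publication title indicates that the construct supplies recombinant mutant protein for studying how mutation and arginine methylation alter the structure, interactions and phase separation of the hnRNPA2 low-complexity domain.
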