Features (pLannotate 1.2.2; 20 found; start..end, strand, type, name):
      1..19      +  promoter       T7 promoter: promoter for bacteriophage T7 RNA polymerase
     20..44      +  protein_bind   lac operator: The lac repressor binds to the lac operator to inhibit transcription in E. coli. This inhibition can be relieved by adding lactose or isopropyl-β-D-thiogalactopyranoside (IPTG). lac repressor encoded by lacI
     59..81      +  RBS            RBS: efficient ribosome binding site from bacteriophage T7 gene 10 (Olins and Rangwala, 1989)
    106..122     +  CDS            capTEV™ (fragment): composite tag for in vivo biotinylation, TEV protease cleavage, and 6xHis tagging
    151..606     +  CDS            HNRNPA2B1 (fragment): ROA2_SAGOE - Also known as HNRPA2B1. Experimental evidence at protein level: Swiss-Prot protein existence level 1. Heterogeneous nuclear ribonucleoprotein (hnRNP) that associates with nascent pre-mRNAs, packaging them into hnRNP particles. The hnRNP particle arrangement on nascent hnRNA is non-random and sequence-dependent and serves to condense and stabilize the transcripts and minimize tangling and knotting. Packaging plays a role in various processes such as transcription, pre-mRNA processing, RNA nuclear export, subcellular location, mRNA translation and stability of mature mRNAs. Forms hn
    616..633     +  CDS            9xHis (fragment): 9xHis affinity tag
    643..692     +  CDS            SET1 (fragment): solubility-enhancement tag derived from T7 phage gene 10B
    700..747     +  terminator     T7 terminator: transcription terminator for bacteriophage T7 RNA polymerase
    784..1212    +  rep_origin     f1 ori (sequence partly withheld): f1 bacteriophage origin of replication; arrow indicates direction of (+) strand synthesis
   1265..1322    +  promoter       AmpR promoter (fragment): bla
   1331..2146    -  CDS            KanR: aminoglycoside phosphotransferase; aph(3')-Ia; confers resistance to kanamycin in bacteria or G418 (Geneticin®) in eukaryotes
   2268..2856    +  rep_origin     ori: high-copy-number ColE1/pMB1/pBR322/pUC origin of replication
   3042..3181    -  misc_feature   bom: basis of mobility region from pBR322
   3283..3474    -  CDS            rop: Rop protein, which maintains plasmids at low copy number; rop
   3491..3871    +  CDS            YPB1_ECOLX: Protein predicted: Swiss-Prot protein existence level 4. From Escherichia coli.
   3943..4234    -  CDS            TcR (fragment): tetracycline efflux protein; tet; confers resistance to tetracycline
   4249..4270    -  protein_bind   CAP binding site: CAP binding activates transcription in the presence of cAMP. E. coli catabolite activator protein
   4283..5365    -  CDS            lacI: lac repressor; lacI; The lac repressor binds to the lac operator to inhibit transcription in E. coli. This inhibition can be relieved by adding lactose or isopropyl-β-D-thiogalactopyranoside (IPTG).
   5366..5443    -  promoter       lacI promoter: lacI
   5451..5730    -  CDS            TcR (fragment): tetracycline efflux protein; tet; confers resistance to tetracycline
>Addgene plasmid #98658 | hnRNPA2_LC_D290V | addgene full sequence | sequence record 189342 | Addgene NGS Result
TAATACGACTCACTATAGGGGAATTGTGAGCGGATAACAATTCCCCTCTAGAAATAATTTTGTTTAACTT
TAAGAAGGAGATATACCATGGGCTCTGATAAAATTCATCATCATCATCATCACGAAAATCTTTATTTTCA
AGGTCATATGGGTCGTGGTGGCAACTTTGGTTTCGGTGATAGCCGCGGTGGTGGCGGCAACTTCGGTCCG
GGTCCGGGCAGCAATTTCCGTGGTGGTTCCGACGGTTACGGTAGCGGTCGCGGCTTTGGCGATGGCTATA
ATGGTTACGGTGGTGGTCCGGGCGGCGGCAATTTCGGTGGTAGCCCGGGTTACGGCGGTGGTCGCGGCGG
TTATGGCGGTGGCGGTCCAGGCTACGGTAACCAGGGTGGTGGTTATGGTGGTGGCTACGATAACTATGGC
GGTGGTAACTATGGTAGCGGCAATTACAATGTTTTTGGCAACTACAACCAGCAACCGAGCAATTACGGCC
CGATGAAATCCGGCAATTTTGGCGGTTCCCGTAATATGGGTGGTCCGTATGGTGGCGGTAACTACGGCCC
GGGTGGTAGCGGTGGTTCTGGCGGCTATGGTGGCCGCAGCCGTTACTAACTCGAGCACCACCACCACCAC
CACTGAGATCCGGCTGCTAACAAAGCCCGAAAGGAAGCTGAGTTGGCTGCTGCCACCGCTGAGCAATAAC
TAGCATAACCCCTTGGGGCCTCTAAACGGGTCTTGAGGGGTTTTTTGCTGAAAGGAGGAACTATATCCGG
ATTGGCGAATGGG
[124 nt withheld, positions 784-907]
C
[91 nt withheld, positions 909-999]
A
[49 nt withheld, positions 1001-1049]
CCTTTGACGTTGGAGTCCACGTTCTTT
[37 nt withheld, positions 1077-1113]
ACCCTATCTCGGTCTATTCTTTTGATTTATAAGGGATTTTGCCGATTTCGGCCTATTGGTTAAAAAATGA
GCTGATTTAACAAAAATTTAACGCGAATTTTAACAAAATATTAACGCTTACAATTTAGGTGGCACTTTTC
GGGGAAATGTGCGCGGAACCCCTATTTGTTTATTTTTCTAAATACATTCAAATATGTATCCGCTCATGAA
TTAATTCTTAGAAAAACTCATCGAGCATCAAATGAAACTGCAATTTATTCATATCAGGATTATCAATACC
ATATTTTTGAAAAAGCCGTTTCTGTAATGAAGGAGAAAACTCACCGAGGCAGTTCCATAGGATGGCAAGA
TCCTGGTATCGGTCTGCGATTCCGACTCGTCCAACATCAATACAACCTATTAATTTCCCCTCGTCAAAAA
TAAGGTTATCAAGTGAGAAATCACCATGAGTGACGACTGAATCCGGTGAGAATGGCAAAAGTTTATGCAT
TTCTTTCCAGACTTGTTCAACAGGCCAGCCATTACGCTCGTCATCAAAATCACTCGCATCAACCAAACCG
TTATTCATTCGTGATTGCGCCTGAGCGAGACGAAATACGCGATCGCTGTTAAAAGGACAATTACAAACAG
GAATCGAATGCAACCGGCGCAGGAACACTGCCAGCGCATCAACAATATTTTCACCTGAATCAGGATATTC
TTCTAATACCTGGAATGCTGTTTTCCCGGGGATCGCAGTGGTGAGTAACCATGCATCATCAGGAGTACGG
ATAAAATGCTTGATGGTCGGAAGAGGCATAAATTCCGTCAGCCAGTTTAGTCTGACCATCTCATCTGTAA
CATCATTGGCAACGCTACCTTTGCCATGTTTCAGAAACAACTCTGGCGCATCGGGCTTCCCATACAATCG
ATAGATTGTCGCACCTGATTGCCCGACATTATCGCGAGCCCATTTATACCCATATAAATCAGCATCCATG
TTGGAATTTAATCGCGGCCTAGAGCAAGACGTTTCCCGTTGAATATGGCTCATAACACCCCTTGTATTAC
TGTTTATGTAAGCAGACAGTTTTATTGTTCATGACCAAAATCCCTTAACGTGAGTTTTCGTTCCACTGAG
CGTCAGACCCCGTAGAAAAGATCAAAGGATCTTCTTGAGATCCTTTTTTTCTGCGCGTAATCTGCTGCTT
GCAAACAAAAAAACCACCGCTACCAGCGGTGGTTTGTTTGCCGGATCAAGAGCTACCAACTCTTTTTCCG
AAGGTAACTGGCTTCAGCAGAGCGCAGATACCAAATACTGTCCTTCTAGTGTAGCCGTAGTTAGGCCACC
ACTTCAAGAACTCTGTAGCACCGCCTACATACCTCGCTCTGCTAATCCTGTTACCAGTGGCTGCTGCCAG
TGGCGATAAGTCGTGTCTTACCGGGTTGGACTCAAGACGATAGTTACCGGATAAGGCGCAGCGGTCGGGC
TGAACGGGGGGTTCGTGCACACAGCCCAGCTTGGAGCGAACGACCTACACCGAACTGAGATACCTACAGC
GTGAGCTATGAGAAAGCGCCACGCTTCCCGAAGGGAGAAAGGCGGACAGGTATCCGGTAAGCGGCAGGGT
CGGAACAGGAGAGCGCACGAGGGAGCTTCCAGGGGGAAACGCCTGGTATCTTTATAGTCCTGTCGGGTTT
CGCCACCTCTGACTTGAGCGTCGATTTTTGTGATGCTCGTCAGGGGGGCGGAGCCTATGGAAAAACGCCA
GCAACGCGGCCTTTTTACGGTTCCTGGCCTTTTGCTGGCCTTTTGCTCACATGTTCTTTCCTGCGTTATC
CCCTGATTCTGTGGATAACCGTATTACCGCCTTTGAGTGAGCTGATACCGCTCGCCGCAGCCGAACGACC
GAGCGCAGCGAGTCAGTGAGCGAGGAAGCGGAAGAGCGCCTGATGCGGTATTTTCTCCTTACGCATCTGT
GCGGTATTTCACACCGCAATGGTGCACTCTCAGTACAATCTGCTCTGATGCCGCATAGTTAAGCCAGTAT
ACACTCCGCTATCGCTACGTGACTGGGTCATGGCTGCGCCCCGACACCCGCCAACACCCGCTGACGCGCC
CTGACGGGCTTGTCTGCTCCCGGCATCCGCTTACAGACAAGCTGTGACCGTCTCCGGGAGCTGCATGTGT
CAGAGGTTTTCACCGTCATCACCGAAACGCGCGAGGCAGCTGCGGTAAAGCTCATCAGCGTGGTCGTGAA
GCGATTCACAGATGTCTGCCTGTTCATCCGCGTCCAGCTCGTTGAGTTTCTCCAGAAGCGTTAATGTCTG
GCTTCTGATAAAGCGGGCCATGTTAAGGGCGGTTTTTTCCTGTTTGGTCACTGATGCCTCCGTGTAAGGG
GGATTTCTGTTCATGGGGGTAATGATACCGATGAAACGAGAGAGGATGCTCACGATACGGGTTACTGATG
ATGAACATGCCCGGTTACTGGAACGTTGTGAGGGTAAACAACTGGCGGTATGGATGCGGCGGGACCAGAG
AAAAATCACTCAGGGTCAATGCCAGCGCTTCGTTAATACAGATGTAGGTGTTCCACAGGGTAGCCAGCAG
CATCCTGCGATGCAGATCCGGAACATAATGGTGCAGGGCGCTGACTTCCGCGTTTCCAGACTTTACGAAA
CACGGAAACCGAAGACCATTCATGTTGTTGCTCAGGTCGCAGACGTTTTGCAGCAGCAGTCGCTTCACGT
TCGCTCGCGTATCGGTGATTCATTCTGCTAACCAGTAAGGCAACCCCGCCAGCCTAGCCGGGTCCTCAAC
GACAGGAGCACGATCATGCGCACCCGTGGGGCCGCCATGCCGGCGATAATGGCCTGCTTCTCGCCGAAAC
GTTTGGTGGCGGGACCAGTGACGAAGGCTTGAGCGAGGGCGTGCAAGATTCCGAATACCGCAAGCGACAG
GCCGATCATCGTCGCGCTCCAGCGAAAGCGGTCCTCGCCGAAAATGACCCAGAGCGCTGCCGGCACCTGT
CCTACGAGTTGCATGATAAAGAAGACAGTCATAAGTGCGGCGACGATAGTCATGCCCCGCGCCCACCGGA
AGGAGCTGACTGGGTTGAAGGCTCTCAAGGGCATCGGTCGAGATCCCGGTGCCTAATGAGTGAGCTAACT
TACATTAATTGCGTTGCGCTCACTGCCCGCTTTCCAGTCGGGAAACCTGTCGTGCCAGCTGCATTAATGA
ATCGGCCAACGCGCGGGGAGAGGCGGTTTGCGTATTGGGCGCCAGGGTGGTTTTTCTTTTCACCAGTGAG
ACGGGCAACAGCTGATTGCCCTTCACCGCCTGGCCCTGAGAGAGTTGCAGCAAGCGGTCCACGCTGGTTT
GCCCCAGCAGGCGAAAATCCTGTTTGATGGTGGTTAACGGCGGGATATAACATGAGCTGTCTTCGGTATC
GTCGTATCCCACTACCGAGATATCCGCACCAACGCGCAGCCCGGACTCGGTAATGGCGCGCATTGCGCCC
AGCGCCATCTGATCGTTGGCAACCAGCATCGCAGTGGGAACGATGCCCTCATTCAGCATTTGCATGGTTT
GTTGAAAACCGGACATGGCACTCCAGTCGCCTTCCCGTTCCGCTATCGGCTGAATTTGATTGCGAGTGAG
ATATTTATGCCAGCCAGCCAGACGCAGACGCGCCGAGACAGAACTTAATGGGCCCGCTAACAGCGCGATT
TGCTGGTGACCCAATGCGACCAGATGCTCCACGCCCAGTCGCGTACCGTCTTCATGGGAGAAAATAATAC
TGTTGATGGGTGTCTGGTCAGAGACATCAAGAAATAACGCCGGAACATTAGTGCAGGCAGCTTCCACAGC
AATGGCATCCTGGTCATCCAGCGGATAGTTAATGATCAGCCCACTGACGCGTTGCGCGAGAAGATTGTGC
ACCGCCGCTTTACAGGCTTCGACGCCGCTTCGTTCTACCATCGACACCACCACGCTGGCACCCAGTTGAT
CGGCGCGAGATTTAATCGCCGCGACAATTTGCGACGGCGCGTGCAGGGCCAGACTGGAGGTGGCAACGCC
AATCAGCAACGACTGTTTGCCCGCCAGTTGTTGTGCCACGCGGTTGGGAATGTAATTCAGCTCCGCCATC
GCCGCTTCCACTTTTTCCCGCGTTTTCGCAGAAACGTGGCTGGCCTGGTTCACCACGCGGGAAACGGTCT
GATAAGAGACACCGGCATACTCTGCGACATCGTATAACGTTACTGGTTTCACATTCACCACCCTGAATTG
ACTCTCTTCCGGGCGCTATCATGCCATACCGCGAAAGGTTTTGCGCCATTCGATGGTGTCCGGGATCTCG
ACGCTCTCCCTTATGCGACTCCTGCATTAGGAAGCAGCCCAGTAGTAGGTTGAGGCCGTTGAGCACCGCC
GCCGCAAGGAATGGTGCATGCAAGGAGATGGCGCCCAACAGTCCCCCGGCCACGGGGCCTGCCACCATAC
CCACGCCGAAACAAGCGCTCATGAGCCCGAAGTGGCGAGCCCGATCTTCCCCATCGGTGATGTCGGCGAT
ATAGGCGCCAGCAACCGCACCTGTGGCGCCGGTGATGCCGGCCACGATGCGTCCGGCGTAGAGGATCGAG
ATCTCGATCCCGCGAAAT
